>Addgene plasmid #108444 | pHDT2:GUS | addgene full sequence | sequence record 208122 | Addgene NGS Result
AAAGAGACCTTTTCGACCTTTTTCCCCTGCTAGGGCAATTTGCCCTAGCATCTGCTCCGTACATTAGGAA
CCGGCGGATGCTTCGCCCTCGATCAGGTTGCGGTAGCGCATGACTAGGATCGGGCCAGCCTGCCCCGCCT
CCTCCTTCAAATCGTACTCCGGCAGGTCATTTGACCCGATCAGCTTGCGCACGGTGAAACAGAACTTCTT
GAACTCTCCGGCGCTGCCACTGCGTTCGTAGATCGTCTTGAACAACCATCTGGCTTCTGCCTTGCCTGCG
GCGCGGCGTGCCAGGCGGTAGAGAAAACGGCCGATGCCGGGATCGATCAAAAAGTAATCGGGGTGAACCG
TCAGCACGTCCGGGTTCTTGCCTTCTGTGATCTCGCGGTACATCCAATCAGCTAGCTCGATCTCGATGTA
CTCCGGCCGCCCGGTTTCGCTCTTTACGATCTTGTAGCGGCTAATCAAGGCTTCACCCTCGGATACCGTC
ACCAGGCGGCCGTTCTTGGCCTTCTTCGTACGCTGCATGGCAACGTGCGTGGTGTTTAACCGAATGCAGG
TTTCTACCAGGTCGTCTTTCTGCTTTCCGCCATCGGCTCGCCGGCAGAACTTGAGTACGTCCGCAACGTG
TGGACGGAACACGCGGCCGGGCTTGTCTCCCTTCCCTTCCCGGTATCGGTTCATGGATTCGGTTAGATGG
GAAACCGCCATCAGTACCAGGTCGTAATCCCACACACTGGCCATGCCGGCCGGCCCTGCGGAAACCTCTA
CGTGCCCGTCTGGAAGCTCGTAGCGGATCACCTCGCCAGCTCGTCGGTCACGCTTCGACAGACGGAAAAC
GGCCACGTCCATGATGCTGCGACTATCGCGGGTGCCCACGTCATAGAGCATCGGAACGAAAAAATCTGGT
TGCTCGTCGCCCTTGGGCGGCTTCCTAATCGACGGCGCACCGGCTGCCGGCGGTTGCCGGGATTCTTTGC
GGATTCGATCAGCGGCCGCTTGCCACGATTCACCGGGGCGTGCTTCTGCCTCGATGCGTTGCCGCTGGGC
GGCCTGCGCGGCCTTCAACTTCTCCACCAGGTCATCACCCAGCGCCGCGCCGATTTGTACCGGGCCGGAT
GGTTTGCGACCGCTCACGCCGATTCCTCGGGCTTGGGGGTTCCAGTGCCATTGCAGGGCCGGCAGACAAC
CCAGCCGCTTACGCCTGGCCAACCGCCCGTTCCTCCACACATGGGGCATTCCACGGCGTCGGTGCCTGGT
TGTTCTTGATTTTCCATGCCGCCTCCTTTAGCCGCTAAAATTCATCTACTCATTTATTCATTTGCTCATT
TACTCTGGTAGCTGCGCGATGTATTCAGATAGCAGCTCGGTAATGGTCTTGCCTTGGCGTACCGCGTACA
TCTTCAGCTTGGTGTGATCCTCCGCCGGCAACTGAAAGTTGACCCGCTTCATGGCTGGCGTGTCTGCCAG
GCTGGCCAACGTTGCAGCCTTGCTGCTGCGTGCGCTCGGACGGCCGGCACTTAGCGTGTTTGTGCTTTTG
CTCATTTTCTCTTTACCTCATTAACTCAAATGAGTTTTGATTTAATTTCAGCGGCCAGCGCCTGGACCTC
GCGGGCAGCGTCGCCCTCGGGTTCTGATTCAAGAACGGTTGTGCCGGCGGCGGCAGTGCCTGGGTAGCTC
ACGCGCTGCGTGATACGGGACTCAAGAATGGGCAGCTCGTACCCGGCCAGCGCCTCGGCAACCTCACCGC
CGATGCGCGTGCCTTTGATCGCCCGCGACACGACAAAGGCCGCTTGTAGCCTTCCATCCGTGACCTCAAT
GCGCTGCTTAACCAGCTCCACCAGGTCGGCGGTGGCCCATATGTCGTAAGGGCTTGGCTGCACCGGAATC
AGCACGAAGTCGGCTGCCTTGATCGCGGACACAGCCAAGTCCGCCGCCTGGGGCGCTCCGTCGATCACTA
CGAAGTCGCGCCGGCCGATGGCCTTCACGTCGCGGTCAATCGTCGGGCGGTCGATGCCGACAACGGTTAG
CGGTTGATCTTCCCGCACGGCCGCCCAATCGCGGGCACTGCCCTGGGGATCGGAATCGACTAACAGAACA
TCGGCCCCGGCGAGTTGCAGGGCGCGGGCTAGATGGGTTGCGATGGTCGTCTTGCCTGACCCGCCTTTCT
GGTTAAGTACAGCGATAACCTTCATGCGTTCCCCTTGCGTATTTGTTTATTTACTCATCGCATCATATAC
GCAGCGACCGCATGACGCAAGCTGTTTTACTCAAATACACATCACCTTTTTAGACGGCGGCGCTCGGTTT
CTTCAGCGGCCAAGCTGGCCGGCCAGGCCGCCAGCTTGGCATCAGACAAACCGGCCAGGATTTCATGCAG
CCGCACGGTTGAGACGTGCGCGGGCGGCTCGAACACGTACCCGGCCGCGATCATCTCCGCCTCGATCTCT
TCGGTAATGAAAAACGGTTCGTCCTGGCCGTCCTGGTGCGGTTTCATGCTTGTTCCTCTTGGCGTTCATT
CTCGGCGGCCGCCAGGGCGTCGGCCTCGGTCAATGCGTCCTCACGGAAGGCACCGCGCCGCCTGGCCTCG
GTGGGCGTCACTTCCTCGCTGCGCTCAAGTGCGCGGTACAGGGTCGAGCGATGCACGCCAAGCAGTGCAG
CCGCCTCTTTCACGGTGCGGCCTTCCTGGTCGATCAGCTCGCGGGCGTGCGCGATCTGTGCCGGGGTGAG
GGTAGGGCGGGGGCCAAACTTCACGCCTCGGGCCTTGGCGGCCTCGCGCCCGCTCCGGGTGCGGTCGATG
ATTAGGGAACGCTCGAACTCGGCAATGCCGGCGAACACGGTCAACACCATGCGGCCGGCCGGCGTGGTGG
TGTCGGCCCACGGCTCTGCCAGGCTACGCAGGCCCGCGCCGGCCTCCTGGATGCGCTCGGCAATGTCCAG
TAGGTCGCGGGTGCTGCGGGCCAGGCGGTCTAGCCTGGTCACTGTCACAACGTCGCCAGGGCGTAGGTGG
TCAAGCATCCTGGCCAGCTCCGGGCGGTCGCGCCTGGTGCCGGTGATCTTCTCGGAAAACAGCTTGGTGC
AGCCGGCCGCGTGCAGTTCGGCCCGTTGGTTGGTCAAGTCCTGGTCGTCGGTGCTGACGCGGGCATAGCC
CAGCAGGCCAGCGGCGGCGCTCTTGTTCATGGCGTAATGTCTCCGGTTCTAGTCGCAAGTATTCTACTTT
ATGCGACTAAAACACGCGACAAGAAAACGCCAGGAAAAGGGCAGGGCGGCAGCCTGTCGCGTAACTTAGG
ACTTGTGCGACATGTCGTTTTCAGAAGACGGCTGCACTGAACGTCAGAAGCCGACTGCACTATAGCAGCG
GAGGGGTTGGATCAAAGTACTTTAAAGTACTTTAAAGTACTTTAAAGTACTTTGATCCCGAGGGGAACCC
TGTGGTTGGCATGCACATACAAATGGACGAACGGATAAACCTTTTCACGCCCTTTTAAATATCCGATTAT
TCTAATAAACGCTCTTTTCTCTTAGGTTTACCCGCCAATATATCCTGTCAAACACTGATAGTTTAAACTG
AAGGCGGGAAACGACAATCTGATCCAAGCTCAAGCTAAGCTTCACACAGGAAACAGCTATGACCATGATT
ACGCCAAGCTATCAACTTTGTATAGAAAAGTTGGCCAGAGACCAAGCTTCTCGAGGGTCTCTCGCGCCAA
AGGGCGCGCCTAACCCGGGTACCACAAGTTTGTACAAAAAAGCAGGCTCCGCGGCCGCCCCCTTCACCGC
TCTCTTCTTCTGTAGCATTTAGCTCGAGTTCTTATGCACTTCAAGGCTTCTTTTTTTGGTGGACAAGATC
ATTTGAATTTTTGTTGTATTATCTAATAAATATTTTACCGAAACTATTTAAACGAAAAAACTGAAGATTT
ATTTCTGTTTTATTTTTCATAATCATATGATTTAGAGAATGAGAATCGAATAATCTCAGAATATTTAAGT
TAATATTTCATTTATCAATTTAGAATCTTTACCAAATATGCAAATAATTTTACATTAACGCAAATATTCC
AAAATAAAGGAAGCGTTACGAAATTAAGGGCAAAACGACGCCGTGTAGACTCTCGAAGAACCCTAAAGAG
ACTTCTTAAACCTCATTCGATTATAAAATAGCCCCAAACCCACTGCCTCTTTCACTGCAATTTCTCTCTT
TCGCTTCTAAAAAAAAACCTAACAACCTCTCTTCTCTCTTCCTCGTTCAACAACAAAGGGTGGGCGCGCC
GACCCAGCTTTCTTGTACAAAGTGGGGCGCGCCATGTTACGTCCTGTAGAAACCCCAACCCGTGAAATCA
AAAAACTCGACGGCCTGTGGGCATTCAGTCTGGATCGCGAAAACTGTGGAATTGATCAGCGTTGGTGGGA
AAGCGCGTTACAAGAAAGCCGGGCAATTGCTGTGCCAGGCAGTTTTAACGATCAGTTCGCCGATGCAGAT
TTTCGTAATTATGCGGGCAACGTCTGGTATCAGCGCGAAGTCTTTATACCGAAAGGTTGGGCAGGCCAGC
GTATCGTGCTGCGTTTCGATGCGGTCACTCATTACGGCAAAGTGTGGGTCAATAATCAGGAAGTGATGGA
GCATCAGGGCGGCTATACGCCATTTGAAGCCGATGTCACGCCGTATGTTATTGCCGGGAAAAGTGTACGT
ATCACCGTTTGCGTGAACAACGAACTGAACTGGCAGACTATCCCGCCGGGAATGGTGATTACCGACGAAA
ACGGCAAGAAAAAGCAGTCTTACTTCCATGATTTCTTTAACTATGCCGGAATCCATCGCAGCGTAATGCT
CTACACCACGCCGAACACCTGGGTGGACGATATCACCGTGGTGACGCATGTCGCGCAAGACTGTAACCAC
GCGTCTGTTGACTGGCAGGTGGTGGCCAATGGTGATGTCAGCGTTGAACTGCGTGATGCGGATCAACAGG
TGGTTGCAACTGGACAAGGCACTAGCGGGACTTTGCAAGTGGTGAATCCGCACCTCTGGCAACCGGGTGA
AGGTTATCTCTATGAACTGTGCGTCACAGCCAAAAGCCAGACAGAGTGTGATATCTACCCGCTTCGCGTC
GGCATCCGGTCAGTGGCAGTGAAGGGCGAACAGTTCCTGATTAACCACAAACCGTTCTACTTTACTGGCT
TTGGTCGTCATGAAGATGCGGACTTGCGTGGCAAAGGATTCGATAACGTGCTGATGGTGCACGACCACGC
ATTAATGGACTGGATTGGGGCCAACTCCTACCGTACCTCGCATTACCCTTACGCTGAAGAGATGCTCGAC
TGGGCAGATGAACATGGCATCGTGGTGATTGATGAAACTGCTGCTGTCGGCTTTAACCTCTCTTTAGGCA
TTGGTTTCGAAGCGGGCAACAAGCCGAAAGAACTGTACAGCGAAGAGGCAGTCAACGGGGAAACTCAGCA
AGCGCACTTACAGGCGATTAAAGAGCTGATAGCGCGTGACAAAAACCACCCAAGCGTGGTGATGTGGAGT
ATTGCCAACGAACCGGATACCCGTCCGCAAGGTGCACGGGAATATTTCGCGCCACTGGCGGAAGCAACGC
GTAAACTCGACCCGACGCGTCCGATCACCTGCGTCAATGTAATGTTCTGCGACGCTCACACCGATACCAT
CAGCGATCTCTTTGATGTGCTGTGCCTGAACCGTTATTACGGATGGTATGTCCAAAGCGGCGATTTGGAA
ACGGCAGAGAAGGTACTGGAAAAAGAACTTCTGGCCTGGCAGGAGAAACTGCATCAGCCGATTATCATCA
CCGAATACGGCGTGGATACGTTAGCCGGGCTGCACTCAATGTACACCGACATGTGGAGTGAAGAGTATCA
GTGTGCATGGCTGGATATGTATCACCGCGTCTTTGATCGCGTCAGCGCCGTCGTCGGTGAACAGGTATGG
AATTTCGCCGATTTTGCGACCTCGCAAGGCATATTGCGCGTTGGCGGTAACAAGAAAGGGATCTTCACTC
GCGACCGCAAACCGAAGTCGGCGGCTTTTCTGCTGCAAAAACGCTGGACTGGCATGAACTTCGGTGAAAA
ACCGCAGCAGGGAGGCAAACAAGGTACCTAACCGCGGCCATGCTAGAGTCCGCAAAAATCACCAGTCTCT
CTCTACAAATCTATCTCTCTCTATTTTTCTCCAGAATAATGTGTGAGTAGTTCCCAGATAAGGGAATTAG
GGTTCTTATAGGGTTTCGCTCATGTGTTGAGCATATAAGAAACCCTTAGTATGTATTTGTATTTGTAAAA
TACTTCTATCAATAAAATTTCTAATTCCTAAAACCAAAATCCAGTGATCCGGACAACTTTATTATACATA
GTTGATAATTCACTGGCCGTCGTGACGTCGGGCCCATCGATGGCGCGCTGATTGCCCTTCACCGCCTGGC
CCTGAGAGAGTTGCAGCAAGCGGTCCACGCTGGTTTGCCCCAGCAGGCGAAAATCCTGTTTGATGGTGGT
TCCGAAATCGGCAAAATCCCTTATAAATCAAAAGAATAGCCCGAGATAGGGT
[37 nt withheld, positions 6563-6599]
AAAGAACGTGGACTCCAACGTCAAAGG
[141 nt withheld, positions 6627-6767]
G
[44 nt withheld, positions 6769-6812]
CATTCAGGC
[160 nt withheld, positions 6822-6981]
TCCCTCAGAGC
[82 nt withheld, positions 6993-7074]
GACAGGAGGCCCGATCTAGTAACATAGATGACACCGCGCGCGATAATTTATCCTAGTTTGCGCGCTATAT
TTTGTTTTCTATCGCGTATTAAATGTATAATTGCGGGACTCTAATCATAAAAACCCATCTCATAAATAAC
GTCATGCATTACATGTTAATTATTACATGCTTAACGTAATTCAACAGAAATTATATGATAATCATCGCAA
GACCGGCAACAGGATTCAATCTTAAGAAACTTTATTGCCAAATGTTTGAACGATCGGGGATCCGCTTTAC
TTGTACATAAGGAACAGATGGTGGCGTCCCTCGGTTCTTTCATACTGCTCAACGATTGTATAGTCTTCGT
TGTGGCTTGTTATATCCAGTTTGGAGTCAACATAGTAGTACCCTGGTAGCTGCACAGGCTTCTTTGCCAT
GTAAATACTTTTGAATTCAACTAGGTAATGACCACCGTCTTTCAGCTTCAGAGCCTTATGAATCTCTCCT
TTCAACACGCCATCACGAGGATACAAACGCTCAGTGCTGGCTTCCCAGCCCATTGTCTTCTTTTGCATAA
CAGGTCCATCGGAAGGAAAGTTCACGCCAATGAACTTGACCTTGTAGATGAAACAGCCATCCTGCAAACT
GGAATCCTGGGTTACAGTAACGACGCCACCGTCTTCAAAGTTCATGACCCTTTCCCATTTAAATCCTTCA
GGAAATGACAGCTTTTTATAGTCTGGTATGTCGGCAGGGTGCTTGACATATACCTTGCTTCCATACTGAA
ATTGTGGTGACAAAATATCCCAAGCAAATGGCAAAGGTCCCCCCTTGGTTACCTTAAGCTTTACGGTATT
GTGGCCTTCGTATGGCCTCCCCTCTCCTTCGCCTTCTATTTCAAACTCGTGCCCATTGACCGTTCCTTCC
ATGCGAACCTTAAACCTCATGAACTCCTTGATAACATTCTTGGAAGACCCCATGGGGTATGTTTTTAATC
TTGTTTGTATTGATGAGTTTTGGTTTGAGTAAAGAGTGAAGCGGATGAGTTAATTTATAGACTATAAAGG
AGATTTGCATGGCGATCACGTGTAATAATGCATGCACGCATGTGATTGTATGTGTGTGCTGTGAGAGAGA
AGCTCTTAGGTGTTTGAAGGGAGTGACAAGTGGCGAAGAAAAACAATTCTCCGCGGCTGCATGCTATGTG
TAACGTGTAGCTAATGTTCTGGCATGGCATCTTATGAACGATTCTTTTTAAAAACAAGGTAAAAACTTAA
CTTCATAAAATTAAAAAAAAGAGCGTTTACTAAGTTGGTTTAAAAGGGGATGAGAGTCTATAAATTTTGG
AGGTAGTGCCGTTGGGAATATAAATTGGGAGCTTAATCAGAATTATAGAAGTTAAAGTTGATTTAGTCAC
GGTCAATATAAATTGGGAATTTGAGTCAAAATCTTCCAAATTCGGAATCCGTCTTGTTACACCCGGTGGA
TAGGAGCCGAACGGTTTGAAAATACTTGAAATGTGGATGCAGGTGCAGGCTGGTTTAATTTTATGTTGAA
TGGATACATGTCAATCGAATTTGAGTTATAGGTACACATTTTACTCTGATACTAAAATGTAACATTTGTC
TCAAGAATGGGTAGGTCATCCTTACTCGACAACGGTATGCCACTTCACTTGAACGTATATCTCATTCAAC
CCAACTCTAACACACATTTCATACCCATGTCTAAAATAAAGAAAATTGAAGAAAAACGCTCAATAGCGTC
AATCCTTACAAATATAATGTACATGGCAACCTCGCATGAAAATAGTAATAAAGAGGAGTGAATAATATAA
AGTAGTCACTAATTGGATGACAAAGCAAATGGAACCATCCGATAGATGTTTTGAGAACAAGAGGTACATT
TGTATATATGCATTGGTTGATACATTTCTGCCATCTGAATTGTTTCTTCCTCAAAGAAGAAGCATTCAGC
CAATAGTGAAATTTAAAATGTTGGAAAAATGAGGATGCAGTCAGAAAGTCCAGAATATAAGTGGTAACTG
GTAACTGAATACTTGCCTCAGAAGCAAGATAAGAAACATAAGTCTTTAAAGGAATCAATCACCGATGAAG
AGAGCTCCGAATCGAATTCGAGCTCGGTACCGCGAATTATCGATCATGAGCGGAGAATTAAGGGAGTCAC
GTTATGACCCCCGCCGATGACGCGGGACAAGCCGTTTTACGTTTGGAACTGACAGAACCGCAACGTTGAA
GGAGCCACTGAGCCGCGGGTTTCTGGAGTTTAATGAGCTAAGCACATACGTCAGAAACCATTATTGCGCG
TTCAAAAGTCGCCTAAGGTCACTATCAGCTAGCAAATATTTCTTGTCAAAAATGCTCCACTGACGTTCCA
TAAATTCCCCTCGGTATCCAATTAGAGTCTCATATTCACTCTCAACTCGATCGAGGGGATCTACCATGAG
CCCAGAACGACGCCCGGCCGACATCCGCCGTGCCACCGAGGCGGACATGCCGGCGGTCTGCACCATCGTC
AACCACTACATCGAGACAAGCACGGTCAACTTCCGTACCGAGCCGCAGGAACCGCAGGAGTGGACGGACG
ACCTCGTCCGTCTGCGGGAGCGCTATCCCTGGCTCGTCGCCGAGGTGGACGGCGAGGTCGCCGGCATCGC
CTACGCGGGTCCCTGGAAGGCACGCAACGCCTACGACTGGACGGCCGAGTCGACCGTGTACGTCTCCCCC
CGCCACCAGCGGACGGGACTGGGCTCCACGCTCTACACCCACCTGCTGAAGTCCCTGGAGGCACAGGGCT
TCAAGAGCGTGGTCGCTGTCATCGGGCTGCCCAACGACCCGAGCGTGCGCATGCACGAGGCGCTCGGATA
TGCCCCCCGCGGCATGCTGCGGGCGGCCGGCTTCAAGCACGGGAACTGGCATGACGTGGGTTTCTGGCAG
CTGGACTTCAGCCTGCCGGTGCCGCCCCGTCCGGTCCTGCCCGTCACCGAAATCTGATGACCCCTAGAGT
CAAGCAGATCGTTCAAACATTTGGCAATAAAGTTTCTTAAGATTGAATCCTGTTGCCGGTCTTGCGATGA
TTATCATATAATTTCTGTTGAATTACGTTAAGCATGTAATAATTAACATGTAATGCATGACGTTATTTAT
GAGATGGGTTTTTATGATTAGAGTCCCGCAATTATACATTTAATACGCGATAGAAAACAAAATATAGCGC
GCAAACTAGGATAAATTATCGCGCGCGGTGTCATCTATGTTACTAGATCGACCGGCATGCAAGCTGATAA
TTCAATTCGGCGTTAATTCAGTACATTAAAAACGTCCGCAATGTGTTATTAAGTTGTCTAAGCGTCAATT
TGTTTACACCACAATATATCCTGCCACCAGCCAGCCAACAGCTCCCCGACCGGCAGCTCGGCACAAAATC
ACCACTCGATACAGGCAGCCCATCAGTCCGGGACGGCGTCAGCGGGAGAGCCGTTGTAAGGCGGCAGACT
TTGCTCATGTTACCGATGCTATTCGGAAGAACGGCAACTAAGCTGCCGGGTTTGAAACACGGATGATCTC
GCGGAGGGTAGCATGTTGATTGTAACGATGACAGAGCGTTGCTGCCTGTGATCAATTCGGGCACGAACCC
AGTGGACATAAGCCTGTTCGGTTCGTAAGCTGTAATGCAAGTAGCGTATGCGCTCACGCAACTGGTCCAG
AACCTTGACCGAACGCAGCGGTGGTAACGGCGCAGTGGCGGTTTTCATGGCTTGTTATGACTGTTTTTTT
GGGGTACAGTCTATGCCTCGGGCATCCAAGCAGCAAGCGCGTTACGCCGTGGGTCGATGTTTGATGTTAT
GGAGCAGCAACGATGTTACGCAGCAGGGCAGTCGCCCTAAAACAAAGTTAAACATCATGGGGGAAGCGGT
GATCGCCGAAGTATCGACTCAACTATCAGAGGTAGTTGGCGTCATCGAGCGCCATCTCGAACCGACGTTG
CTGGCCGTACATTTGTACGGCTCCGCAGTGGATGGCGGCCTGAAGCCACACAGTGATATTGATTTGCTGG
TTACGGTGACCGTAAGGCTTGATGAAACAACGCGGCGAGCTTTGATCAACGACCTTTTGGAAACTTCGGC
TTCCCCTGGAGAGAGCGAGATTCTCCGCGCTGTAGAAGTCACCATTGTTGTGCACGACGACATCATTCCG
TGGCGTTATCCAGCTAAGCGCGAACTGCAATTTGGAGAATGGCAGCGCAATGACATTCTTGCAGGTATCT
TCGAGCCAGCCACGATCGACATTGATCTGGCTATCTTGCTGACAAAAGCAAGAGAACATAGCGTTGCCTT
GGTAGGTCCAGCGGCGGAGGAACTCTTTGATCCGGTTCCTGAACAGGATCTATTTGAGGCGCTAAATGAA
ACCTTAACGCTATGGAACTCGCCGCCCGACTGGGCTGGCGATGAGCGAAATGTAGTGCTTACGTTGTCCC
GCATTTGGTACAGCGCAGTAACCGGCAAAATCGCGCCGAAGGATGTCGCTGCCGACTGGGCAATGGAGCG
CCTGCCGGCCCAGTATCAGCCCGTCATACTTGAAGCTAGACAGGCTTATCTTGGACAAGAAGAAGATCGC
TTGGCCTCGCGCGCAGATCAGTTGGAAGAATTTGTCCACTACGTGAAAGGCGAGATCACCAAGGTAGTCG
GCAAATAATGTCTAGCTAGAAATTCGTTCAAGCCGACGCCGCTTCGCGGCGCGGCTTAACTCAAGCGTTA
GATGCACTAAGCACATAATTGCTCACAGCCAAACTATCAGGTCAAGTCTGCTTTTATTATTTTTAAGCGT
GCATAATAAGCCCTACACAAATTGGGAGATATATCATGCATGACCAAAATCCCTTAACGTGAGTTTTCGT
TCCACTGAGCGTCAGACCCCGTAGAAAAGATCAAAGGATCTTCTTGAGATCCTTTTTTTCTGCGCGTAAT
CTGCTGCTTGCAAACAAAAAAACCACCGCTACCAGCGGTGGTTTGTTTGCCGGATCAAGAGCTACCAACT
CTTTTTCCGAAGGTAACTGGCTTCAGCAGAGCGCAGATACCAAATACTGTCCTTCTAGTGTAGCCGTAGT
TAGGCCACCACTTCAAGAACTCTGTAGCACCGCCTACATACCTCGCTCTGCTAATCCTGTTACCAGTGGC
TGCTGCCAGTGGCGATAAGTCGTGTCTTACCGGGTTGGACTCAAGACGATAGTTACCGGATAAGGCGCAG
CGGTCGGGCTGAACGGGGGGTTCGTGCACACAGCCCAGCTTGGAGCGAACGACCTACACCGAACTGAGAT
ACCTACAGCGTGAGCTATGAGAAAGCGCCACGCTTCCCGAAGGGAGAAAGGCGGACAGGTATCCGGTAAG
CGGCAGGGTCGGAACAGGAGAGCGCACGAGGGAGCTTCCAGGGGGAAACGCCTGGTATCTTTATAGTCCT
GTCGGGTTTCGCCACCTCTGACTTGAGCGTCGATTTTTGTGATGCTCGTCAGGGGGGCGGAGCCTATGGA
AAAACGCCAGCAACGCGGCCTTTTTACGGTTCCTGGCCTTTTGCTGGCCTTTTGCTCACATGTTCTTTCC
TGCGTTATCCCCTGATTCTGTGGATAACCGTATTACCGCCTTTGAGTGAGCTGATACCGCTCGCCGCAGC
CGAACGACCGAGCGCAGCGAGTCAGTGAGCGAGGAAGCGGAAGAGCGCCTGATGCGGTATTTTCTCCTTA
CGCATCTGTGCGGTATTTCACACCGCATATGGTGCACTCTCAGTACAATCTGCTCTGATGCCGCATAGTT
AAGCCAGTATACACTCCGCTATCGCTACGTGACTGGGTCATGGCTGCGCCCCGACACCCGCCAACACCCG
CTGACGCGCCCTGACGGGCTTGTCTGCTCCCGGCATCCGCTTACAGACAAGCTGTGACCGTCTCCGGGAG
CTGCATGTGTCAGAGGTTTTCACCGTCATCACCGAAACGCGCGAGGCAGGGTGCCTTGATGTGGGCGCCG
GCGGTCGAGTGGCGACGGCGCGGCTTGTCCGCGCCCTGGTAGATTGCCTGGCCGTAGGCCAGCCATTTTT
GAGCGGCCAGCGGCCGCGATAGGCCGACGCGAAGCGGCGGGGCGTAGGGAGCGCAGCGACCGAAGGGTAG
GCGCTTTTTGCAGCTCTTCGGCTGTGCGCTGGCCAGACAGTTATGCACAGGCCAGGCGGGTTTTAAGAGT
TTTAATAAGTTTTAAAGAGTTTTAGGCGGAAAAATCGCCTTTTTTCTCTTTTATATCAGTCACTTACATG
TGTGACCGGTTCCCAATGTACGGCTTTGGGTTCCCAATGTACGGGTTCCGGTTCCCAATGTACGGCTTTG
GGTTCCCAATGTACGTGCTATCCACAGG
Features (pLannotate 1.2.2; 26 found; start..end, strand, type, name):
     64..1137    -  CDS            pVS1 RepA: replication protein from the Pseudomonas plasmid pVS1 (Heeb et al., 2000)
   1566..2195    -  CDS            pVS1 StaA: stability protein from the Pseudomonas plasmid pVS1 (Heeb et al., 2000)
   2755..3156    -  CDS            Y4CG_SINFN (fragment): Protein inferred from homology: Swiss-Prot protein existence level 3. From Sinorhizobium fredii (strain NBRC 101917 / NGR234).
   3526..3550    -  misc_feature   RB T-DNA repeat: right border repeat from nopaline C58 T-DNA
   3653..3673    +  protein_bind   attB4: mutant version of attB; core recombination site for the Gateway® BP reaction BP Clonase™
   3734..3758    +  protein_bind   attB1: mutant version of attB; recombination site for the Gateway® BP reaction BP Clonase™
   4275..4295    -  protein_bind   attB2: mutant version of attB; core recombination site for the Gateway® BP reaction BP Clonase™
   4304..6112    +  CDS            GUS: β-glucuronidase; uidA (or gusA) from E. coli
   6186..6345    +  polyA_signal   CaMV poly(A) signal (fragment): cauliflower mosaic virus polyadenylation signal
   6417..6511    -  CDS            lacI (fragment): lac repressor; lacI; The lac repressor binds to the lac operator to inhibit transcription in E. coli. This inhibition can be relieved by adding lactose or isopropyl-β-D-thiogalactopyranoside (IPTG).
   6512..6812    -  rep_origin     M13 ori (fragment) (sequence partly withheld): M13 bacteriophage origin of replication; arrow indicates direction of (+) strand synthesis
   6822..7083    -  CDS            M13 gene III (fragment) (sequence partly withheld): pIII; III; minor coat protein
   7087..7339    -  terminator     NOS terminator: nopaline synthase terminator and poly(A) signal
   7363..8037    -  CDS            DsRed: DsRed is a basic (constitutively fluorescent) red fluorescent protein published in 1999, derived from Discosoma sp..
   9188..9205    +  misc_feature   MCS (fragment): pUC18/19 multiple cloning site
   9299..9478    +  promoter       NOS promoter: nopaline synthase promoter
   9520..10068   +  CDS            bar: PAT_STRHY - Experimental evidence at protein level: Swiss-Prot protein existence level 1. Inactivates phosphinothricin (PPT) by transfer of an acetyl group from acetyl CoA. Can also acetylate demethylphosphinothricin but not PTT or glutamate. This enzyme is an effector of phosphinothricin tripeptide (PTT or bialaphos) resistance. From Streptomyces hygroscopicus. Introduced by genetic manipulation and expressed in glufosinate-tolerant maize by Dekalb Genetics.
  10091..10343   +  terminator     NOS terminator: nopaline synthase terminator and poly(A) signal
  10436..10460   -  misc_feature   LB T-DNA repeat: left border repeat from nopaline C58 T-DNA
  10719..10742   +  promoter       Pc promoter (fragment): intI1 (promoter lies within the coding sequence); class 1 integron promoter
  10918..10974   +  CDS            GmR (fragment): gentamycin acetyltransferase; aacC1; confers resistance to gentamycin
  10985..11772   +  CDS            SmR (fragment): aminoglycoside adenylyltransferase (Murphy, 1985); aadA; confers resistance to spectinomycin and streptomycin
  12018..12606   +  rep_origin     ori: high-copy-number ColE1/pMB1/pBR322/pUC origin of replication
  12792..12932   -  misc_feature   bom: basis of mobility region from pBR322
  13034..13073   -  CDS            rop (fragment): Rop protein, which maintains plasmids at low copy number; rop
  13276..13470   -  rep_origin     pVS1 oriV: origin of replication for the Pseudomonas plasmid pVS1 (Heeb et al., 2000)
