[The description below was written by a language model from this plasmid's Addgene catalogue record and pLannotate feature annotations shown in this document.]
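Description:
pHDT2:GUS is a plant binary vector for Agrobacterium-mediated transformation of Arabidopsis, built by Gateway cloning in the pBnRGW backbone. Outside the T-DNA, the annotated sequence carries a ColE1/pMB1-type origin with the bom mobilisation region for propagation in E. coli. It also carries the pVS1 replicon (oriV, RepA and the StaA stability protein), which supports maintenance in Agrobacterium. Bacterial selection is by spectinomycin through an aadA (SmR) gene. Small fragments annotated as GmR, rop, lacI, M13 ori and M13 gene III appear to be backbone remnants rather than functional parts.

Between the nopaline-type right and left T-DNA borders there are three units. The reporter cassette lies nearest the right border. It contains attB4, attB1 and attB2 recombination scars followed by the E. coli β-glucuronidase (GUS, uidA) coding sequence and a CaMV polyadenylation signal. According to the catalogue entry, the insert is the promoter of Arabidopsis HDT2 (HD2B, AT5G22650), a plant-specific histone deacetylase gene, placed to drive GUS. The promoter itself is not annotated in the feature table, and its size and exact position relative to the att sites are not stated. Next comes a DsRed coding sequence in the opposite orientation with a NOS terminator, which offers a red fluorescent marker for transformed tissue, although its promoter is not annotated. The third unit is a NOS promoter–bar–NOS terminator cassette that confers phosphinothricin (glufosinate) resistance for selecting transgenic plants.

The construct is intended for histochemical GUS reporting of HDT2 promoter activity, specifically to study its expression pattern in Arabidopsis roots.
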