Addgene plasmid #108444: pHDT2:GUS
Purpose: Arabidopsis transformation, expresses HDT2 promoter/GUS fusion to study expression pattern in roots
Depositing lab: Ton Bisseling. Depositing organization: Wageningen University, Department Plant Sciences. Publication: Plant-Specific Histone Deacetylases HDT1/2 Regulate GIBBERELLIN 2-OXIDASE2 Expression to Control Arabidopsis Root Meristem Cell Number. Li H, Torres-Garcia J, Latrasse D, Benhamed M, Schilderink S, Zhou W, Kulikova O, Hirt H, Bisseling T. Plant Cell. 2017 Sep;29(9):2183-2196. doi: 10.1105/tpc.17.00366. Epub 2017 Aug 30. PubMed 28855334.
Backbone
  Vector backbone: pBnRGW
  Vector type: Plant Expression
Growth in bacteria
  Bacterial resistance: Spectinomycin, 50 μg/mL
  Growth temperature: 37°C
  Growth strain: DH5alpha
  Copy number: Unknown
Gene/Insert
  Gene/Insert name: HDT2 promoter
  Species: A. thaliana (mustard weed)
  Entrez Gene: HD2B (a.k.a. AT5G22650, ARABIDOPSIS HISTONE DEACETYLASE 2, ATHD2, ATHD2B, HD2, HDA4, HDT02, HDT2, HISTONE DEACETYLASE, HISTONE DEACETYLASE 2, MDJ22.7, MDJ22_7, histone deacetylase 2B)
  Promoter: HDT2
  Tag / fusion protein: GUS (C terminal on insert)
  Cloning method: Gateway Cloning
  Sequencing primers: 5′ unknown
Terms and licenses: Academic/Nonprofit Terms; Industry Terms: Not Available to Industry
How to cite: pHDT2:GUS was a gift from Ton Bisseling (Addgene plasmid # 108444 ; http://n2t.net/addgene:108444 ; RRID:Addgene_108444)
